Addgene plasmid #240018: LLPS-pCDH-DDX3X-IDR1+DDX6-ΔIDR
Purpose: Expresses human DDX3X-IDR1+DDX6-ΔIDR fused to EGFP in mammalian cells
Depositing lab: Rui Su. Depositing organization: Beckman Research Institute of the City of Hope. Publication: DDX6 undergoes phase separation to modulate metabolic plasticity and chemoresistance. Bi H, Li W, Ren L, Zhang H, Dong L, Chan A, Wang X, Yang L, Zhang X, Xue M, Qin H, Wu X, Hoeve-Scott JT, Zhang B, Li L, Wunderlich M, Mulloy JC, Rosen ST, Chen J, Li X, Chen CW, Su R. Nat Commun. 2025 Dec 2;17(1):260. doi: 10.1038/s41467-025-66966-4. PubMed 41330929.
Backbone
  Vector backbone: pCDH
  Vector type: Lentiviral
Growth in bacteria
  Bacterial resistance: Ampicillin, 100 μg/mL
  Growth temperature: 37°C
  Growth strain: NEB Stable
  Copy number: High Copy
Gene/Insert
  Gene/Insert name: DDX3X-IDR1+DDX6-ΔIDR
  Species: H. sapiens (human)
  Tag / fusion protein: 6xHis (N terminal on insert); EGFP (C terminal on insert)
  Cloning method: Unknown
Terms and licenses: Academic/Nonprofit Terms; Industry Terms: Not Available to Industry
How to cite: LLPS-pCDH-DDX3X-IDR1+DDX6-ΔIDR was a gift from Rui Su (Addgene plasmid # 240018 ; http://n2t.net/addgene:240018 ; RRID:Addgene_240018)
