[The description below was written by a language model from this plasmid's Addgene catalogue record and pLannotate feature annotations shown in this document.]
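Description:
LLPS-pCDH-DDX3X-IDR1+DDX6-ΔIDR is a third-generation-style lentiviral transfer plasmid built on the pCDH backbone for expressing a chimeric human RNA helicase in mammalian cells. It is propagated in E. coli through a high-copy ColE1/pUC-type origin with ampicillin selection via β-lactamase. The viral portion begins with an RSV promoter driving a truncated HIV-1 5' LTR, which makes genomic RNA production Tat-independent. This is followed by the Ψ packaging signal with a short gag remnant, the Rev response element for nuclear export of the unspliced genome, and the cPPT/CTS. The cassette ends in a WPRE, which enhances transcript expression, a truncated 3' LTR, and an SV40 polyadenylation signal. An SV40 origin lies outside the viral region.

The payload is expressed from the CMV immediate-early promoter. According to the catalogue entry, it encodes the first intrinsically disordered region (IDR1) of DDX3X joined to DDX6 lacking its own IDR, with an N-terminal 6xHis tag and a C-terminal EGFP fusion. The automated annotation recognises only the DDX6 fragment and EGFP. The unannotated stretch between the CMV promoter and the DDX6 fragment presumably holds the His tag and the DDX3X segment, though the feature table does not confirm this. Downstream, an EF-1α core promoter combined with an HTLV-1 LTR element drives the puromycin resistance gene, allowing selection of stably transduced cells.

The construct name and associated publication title indicate a domain-swap design for studying liquid–liquid phase separation. It would test whether a heterologous disordered region can substitute for the DDX6 IDR in condensate formation, with EGFP allowing the fusion protein to be visualised.
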