Features (pLannotate 1.2.2; 29 found; start..end, strand, type, name):
     58..212     -  CDS            lacZα (fragment): LacZα fragment of β-galactosidase; lacZ fragment
    226..452     +  promoter       RSV promoter: Rous sarcoma virus enhancer/promoter
    453..633     +  LTR            5' LTR (truncated): truncated 5' long terminal repeat (LTR) from HIV-1
    680..805     +  misc_feature   HIV-1 Ψ: packaging signal of human immunodeficiency virus type 1
    789..1127    +  CDS            HIV-1 gag (fragment): gag protein from human immunodeficiency virus 1; gag
   1298..1531    +  misc_feature   RRE: The Rev response element (RRE) of HIV-1 allows for Rev-dependent mRNA export from the nucleus to the cytoplasm.
   1908..2008    +  CDS            Rev (fragment): human immunodeficiency virus 1 (HIV-1) Rev protein; rev; enhances nuclear export of unspliced and incompletely spliced viral mRNAs
   2027..2143    +  misc_feature   cPPT/CTS: central polypurine tract and central termination sequence of HIV-1
   2156..2232    +  enhancer       CMV enhancer (fragment): human cytomegalovirus immediate early enhancer
   2233..2436    +  promoter       CMV promoter: human cytomegalovirus (CMV) immediate early promoter
   2963..4240    +  CDS            DDX6 (fragment) (sequence partly withheld): DDX6_HUMAN - Also known as HLR2, RCK. Experimental evidence at protein level: Swiss-Prot protein existence level 1. Essential for the formation of P-bodies, cytosolic membrane- less ribonucleoprotein granules involved in RNA metabolism through the coordinated storage of mRNAs encoding regulatory functions (PubMed:25995375, PubMed:27342281, PubMed:31422817). Plays a role in P- bodies to coordinate the storage of translationally inactive mRNAs in the cytoplasm and prevent their degradation (PubMed:27342281). In the process of mRNA degradation, plays a role in mRNA decapping (PubMed:16364915). Bl
   4253..4972    +  CDS            EGFP: the original enhanced GFP (Yang et al., 1996) mammalian codon-optimized
   5014..5225    +  promoter       EF-1α core promoter: core promoter for human elongation factor EF-1α
   5238..5506    +  LTR            5' LTR (truncated): truncated 5' long terminal repeat (LTR) from human T-cell leukemia virus (HTLV) type 1
   5533..6132    +  CDS            PuroR: puromycin N-acetyltransferase; pac from Streptomyces alboniger; confers resistance to puromycin
   6139..6727    +  misc_feature   WPRE: woodchuck hepatitis virus posttranscriptional regulatory element
   6722..6829    +  CDS            nef (fragment): NEF_SIVS4 - Experimental evidence at protein level: Swiss-Prot protein existence level 1. Interferes with TCR signaling from the cell membrane. Interacts with CD247/TCRZ (TCR zeta chain) and exert potent down- regulation of cell surface TCR/CD3 complexes. From Simian immunodeficiency virus (isolate F236/smH4) (SIV-sm) (Simian immunodeficiency virus sooty mangabey monkey).
   6854..7034    +  LTR            5' LTR (truncated): truncated 5' long terminal repeat (LTR) from HIV-1
   7106..7227    +  polyA_signal   SV40 poly(A) signal: SV40 polyadenylation signal
   7267..7402    +  rep_origin     SV40 ori: SV40 origin of replication
   7459..7475    -  protein_bind   lac operator: The lac repressor binds to the lac operator to inhibit transcription in E. coli. This inhibition can be relieved by adding lactose or isopropyl-β-D-thiogalactopyranoside (IPTG). lac repressor encoded by lacI
   7483..7513    -  promoter       lac promoter: promoter for the E. coli lac operon
   7528..7549    -  protein_bind   CAP binding site: CAP binding activates transcription in the presence of cAMP. E. coli catabolite activator protein
   7562..7654    -  CDS            lacI (fragment): lac repressor; lacI; The lac repressor binds to the lac operator to inhibit transcription in E. coli. This inhibition can be relieved by adding lactose or isopropyl-β-D-thiogalactopyranoside (IPTG).
   7837..8425    -  rep_origin     ori: high-copy-number ColE1/pMB1/pBR322/pUC origin of replication
   8596..9456    -  CDS            AmpR: β-lactamase; bla; confers resistance to ampicillin, carbenicillin, and related antibiotics
   9457..9561    -  promoter       AmpR promoter: bla
   9656..9691    +  CDS            rop (fragment): Rop protein, which maintains plasmids at low copy number; rop
   9793..52      +  misc_feature   bom (fragment) (across the origin): basis of mobility region from pBR322
>Addgene plasmid #240018 | LLPS-pCDH-DDX3X-IDR1+DDX6-ΔIDR | addgene full sequence | sequence record 476595 | Addgene NGS Result
TATGCGGTGTGAAATACCGCACAGATGCGTAAGGAGAAAATACCGCATCAGGCGCCATTCGCCATTCAGG
CTGCGCAACTGTTGGGAAGGGCGATCGGTGCGGGCCTCTTCGCTATTACGCCAGCTGGCGAAAGGGGGAT
GTGCTGCAAGGCGATTAAGTTGGGTAACGCCAGGGTTTTCCCAGTCACGACGTTGTAAAACGACGGCCAG
TGCCAAGCTGACGCGTGTAGTCTTATGCAATACTCTTGTAGTCTTGCAACATGGTAACGATGAGTTAGCA
ACATGCCTTACAAGGAGAGAAAAAGCACCGTGCATGCCGATTGGTGGAAGTAAGGTGGTACGATCGTGCC
TTATTAGGAAGGCAACAGACGGGTCTGACATGGATTGGACGAACCACTGAATTGCCGCATTGCAGAGATA
TTGTATTTAAGTGCCTAGCTCGATACATAAACGGGTCTCTCTGGTTAGACCAGATCTGAGCCTGGGAGCT
CTCTGGCTAACTAGGGAACCCACTGCTTAAGCCTCAATAAAGCTTGCCTTGAGTGCTTCAAGTAGTGTGT
GCCCGTCTGTTGTGTGACTCTGGTAACTAGAGATCCCTCAGACCCTTTTAGTCAGTGTGGAAAATCTCTA
GCAGTGGCGCCCGAACAGGGACTTGAAAGCGAAAGGGAAACCAGAGGAGCTCTCTCGACGCAGGACTCGG
CTTGCTGAAGCGCGCACGGCAAGAGGCGAGGGGCGGCGACTGGTGAGTACGCCAAAAATTTTGACTAGCG
GAGGCTAGAAGGAGAGAGATGGGTGCGAGAGCGTCAGTATTAAGCGGGGGAGAATTAGATCGCGATGGGA
AAAAATTCGGTTAAGGCCAGGGGGAAAGAAAAAATATAAATTAAAACATATAGTATGGGCAAGCAGGGAG
CTAGAACGATTCGCAGTTAATCCTGGCCTGTTAGAAACATCAGAAGGCTGTAGACAAATACTGGGACAGC
TACAACCATCCCTTCAGACAGGATCAGAAGAACTTAGATCATTATATAATACAGTAGCAACCCTCTATTG
TGTGCATCAAAGGATAGAGATAAAAGACACCAAGGAAGCTTTAGACAAGATAGAGGAAGAGCAAAACAAA
AGTAAGACCACCGCACAGCAAGCGGCCACTGATCTTCAGACCTGGAGGAGGAGATATGAGGGACAATTGG
AGAAGTGAATTATATAAATATAAAGTAGTAAAAATTGAACCATTAGGAGTAGCACCCACCAAGGCAAAGA
GAAGAGTGGTGCAGAGAGAAAAAAGAGCAGTGGGAATAGGAGCTTTGTTCCTTGGGTTCTTGGGAGCAGC
AGGAAGCACTATGGGCGCAGCGTCAATGACGCTGACGGTACAGGCCAGACAATTATTGTCTGGTATAGTG
CAGCAGCAGAACAATTTGCTGAGGGCTATTGAGGCGCAACAGCATCTGTTGCAACTCACAGTCTGGGGCA
TCAAGCAGCTCCAGGCAAGAATCCTGGCTGTGGAAAGATACCTAAAGGATCAACAGCTCCTGGGGATTTG
GGGTTGCTCTGGAAAACTCATTTGCACCACTGCTGTGCCTTGGAATGCTAGTTGGAGTAATAAATCTCTG
GAACAGATTTGGAATCACACGACCTGGATGGAGTGGGACAGAGAAATTAACAATTACACAAGCTTAATAC
ACTCCTTAATTGAAGAATCGCAAAACCAGCAAGAAAAGAATGAACAAGAATTATTGGAATTAGATAAATG
GGCAAGTTTGTGGAATTGGTTTAACATAACAAATTGGCTGTGGTATATAAAATTATTCATAATGATAGTA
GGAGGCTTGGTAGGTTTAAGAATAGTTTTTGCTGTACTTTCTATAGTGAATAGAGTTAGGCAGGGATATT
CACCATTATCGTTTCAGACCCACCTCCCAACCCCGAGGGGACCCGACAGGCCCGAAGGAATAGAAGAAGA
AGGTGGAGAGAGAGACAGAGACAGATCCATTCGATTAGTGAACGGATCTCGACGGTATCGGTTAACTTTT
AAAAGAAAAGGGGGGATTGGGGGGTACAGTGCAGGGGAAAGAATAGTAGACATAATAGCAACAGACATAC
AAACTAAAGAATTACAAAAACAAATTACAAAATTCAAAATTTTATCGATACTAGTATTATGCCCAGTACA
TGACCTTATGGGACTTTCCTACTTGGCAGTACATCTACGTATTAGTCATCGCTATTACCATGGTGATGCG
GTTTTGGCAGTACATCAATGGGCGTGGATAGCGGTTTGACTCACGGGGATTTCCAAGTCTCCACCCCATT
GACGTCAATGGGAGTTTGTTTTGGCACCAAAATCAACGGGACTTTCCAAAATGTCGTAACAACTCCGCCC
CATTGACGCAAATGGGCGGTAGGCGTGTACGGTGGGAGGTTTATATAAGCAGAGCTCGTTTAGTGAACCG
TCAGATCGCCTGGAGACGCCATCCACGCTGTTTTGACCTCCATAGAAGATTCTAGAATGCATCATCACCA
TCACCACGAGCCAACCACTCTGGTTCCGCGTGGATCCGATAACGCGAGTCATGTGGCAGTGGAAAATGCG
CTCGGGCTGGACCAGCAGTTTGCTGGCCTAGACCTGAACTCTTCAGATAATCAGAGTGGAGGAAGTACAG
CCAGCAAAGGGCGCTATATTCCTCCTCATTTAAGGAACCGAGAAGCTACTAAAGGTTTCTACGATAAAGA
CAGTTCAGGGTGGAGTTCTAGCAAAGATAAGGATGCGTATAGCAGTTTTGGATCTCGTAGTGATTCAAGA
GGGAAGTCTAGCTTCTTCAGTGATCGTGGAAGTGGATCAAGGGGAAGGTTTGATGATCGTGGACGGAGTG
ATTACGATGGCATTGGCAGCCGTGGTGACAGAAGTGGCTTTGGCAAATTTGAACGTGGTGGAAACAGTCG
CTGGTGTGACAAATCAGATGAAGATGATTGGTCAAAACCACTCCCACCAAGTGAACGCTTGGAACAGGAA
CTCTTTTCTGGAGGCAACACTGGGATTAATTTTGAGAAATACGATGACATTCCAGTTGAGAAAGGAAATG
AGTTTGAAGATTACTGTTTGAAACGGGAGTTACTGATGGGAATTTTTGAAATGGGCTGGGAAAAGCCATC
TCCTATTCAGGAGGAGAGCATTCCCATTGCTTTATCTGGTAGGGATATCTTAGCTAGAGCAAAAAATGGA
ACAGGCAAGAGCGGTGCCTACCTCATTCCCTTACTTGAACGGCTAGACCTGAAGAAGGACAATATACAAG
CAATGGTGATTGTTCCCACTAGAGAACTTGCTCTACAGGTCAGTCAAATTTGCATCCAGGTCAGCAAACA
CATGGGAGGGGCCAAAGTGATGGCAACCACAGGAGGAACCAATTTACGAGATGACATAATGAGGCTTGAT
GATACAGTGCACGTGGTGATTGCTACCCCTGGGAGAATCCTGGATCTTATTAAGAAAGGAGTAGCAAAGG
TTGATCATGTCCAGATGATAGTATTGGATGAGGCAGATAAGTTGCTGTCACAGGATTTTGTGCAGATAAT
GGAGGATATTATTCTCACGCTACCTAAAAACAGGCAGATTTTACTATATTCCGCTACTTTCCCTCTTAGT
GTACAGAAGTTCATGAATTCCCATTTGCAGAAACCCTATGAGATTAACCTGATGGAG
[501 nt withheld, positions 3698-4198]
GTGGCAGAATACCACAGCGAGCCTGTAGAAGATGAGAAACCTGAGCCAACCACTATGGTGAGCAAGGGCG
AGGAGCTGTTCACCGGGGTGGTGCCCATCCTGGTCGAGCTGGACGGCGACGTAAACGGCCACAAGTTCAG
CGTGTCTGGCGAGGGCGAGGGCGATGCCACCTACGGCAAGCTGACCCTGAAGTTCATCTGCACCACCGGC
AAGCTGCCCGTGCCCTGGCCCACCCTCGTGACCACCCTGACCTACGGCGTGCAGTGCTTCAGCCGCTACC
CCGACCACATGAAGCAGCACGACTTCTTCAAGTCCGCCATGCCCGAAGGCTACGTCCAGGAGCGCACCAT
CTTCTTCAAGGACGACGGCAACTACAAGACCCGCGCCGAGGTGAAGTTCGAGGGCGACACCCTGGTGAAC
CGCATCGAGCTGAAGGGCATCGACTTCAAGGAGGACGGCAACATCCTGGGGCACAAGCTGGAGTACAACT
ACAACAGCCACAACGTCTATATCATGGCCGACAAGCAGAAGAACGGCATCAAGGCGAACTTCAAGATCCG
CCACAACATCGAGGACGGCAGCGTGCAGCTCGCCGACCACTACCAGCAGAACACCCCCATCGGCGACGGC
CCCGTGCTGCTGCCCGACAACCACTACCTGAGCACCCAGTCCGCCCTGAGCAAAGACCCCAACGAGAAGC
GCGATCACATGGTCCTGCTGGAGTTCGTGACCGCCGCCGGGATCACTCTCGGCATGGACGAGCTGTACAA
GTAAGCGGCCGCGAAGGATCTGCGATCGCTCCGGTGCCCGTCAGTGGGCAGAGCGCACATCGCCCACAGT
CCCCGAGAAGTTGGGGGGAGGGGTCGGCAATTGAACGGGTGCCTAGAGAAGGTGGCGCGGGGTAAACTGG
GAAAGTGATGTCGTGTACTGGCTCCGCCTTTTTCCCGAGGGTGGGGGAGAACCGTATATAAGTGCAGTAG
TCGCCGTGAACGTTCTTTTTCGCAACGGGTTTGCCGCCAGAACACAGCTGAAGCTTCGAGGGGCTCGCAT
CTCTCCTTCACGCGCCCGCCGCCCTACCTGAGGCCGCCATCCACGCCGGTTGAGTCGCGTTCTGCCGCCT
CCCGCCTGTGGTGCCTCCTGAACTGCGTCCGCCGTCTAGGTAAGTTTAAAGCTCAGGTCGAGACCGGGCC
TTTGTCCGGCGCTCCCTTGGAGCCTACCTAGACTCAGCCGGCTCTCCACGCTTTGCCTGACCCTGCTTGC
TCAACTCTACGTCTTTGTTTCGTTTTCTGTTCTGCGCCGTTACAGATCCAAGCTGTGACCGGCGCCTACG
CTAGATGACCGAGTACAAGCCCACGGTGCGCCTCGCCACCCGCGACGACGTCCCCAGGGCCGTACGCACC
CTCGCCGCCGCGTTCGCCGACTACCCCGCCACGCGCCACACCGTCGATCCGGACCGCCACATCGAGCGGG
TCACCGAGCTGCAAGAACTCTTCCTCACGCGCGTCGGGCTCGACATCGGCAAGGTGTGGGTCGCGGACGA
CGGCGCCGCGGTGGCGGTCTGGACCACGCCGGAGAGCGTCGAAGCGGGGGCGGTGTTCGCCGAGATCGGC
CCGCGCATGGCCGAGTTGAGCGGTTCCCGGCTGGCCGCGCAGCAACAGATGGAAGGCCTCCTGGCGCCGC
ACCGGCCCAAGGAGCCCGCGTGGTTCCTGGCCACCGTCGGCGTCTCGCCCGACCACCAGGGCAAGGGTCT
GGGCAGCGCCGTCGTGCTCCCCGGAGTGGAGGCGGCCGAGCGCGCCGGGGTGCCCGCCTTCCTGGAGACC
TCCGCGCCCCGCAACCTCCCCTTCTACGAGCGGCTCGGCTTCACCGTCACCGCCGACGTCGAGGTGCCCG
AAGGACCGCGCACCTGGTGCATGACCCGCAAGCCCGGTGCCTGAGTCGACAATCAACCTCTGGATTACAA
AATTTGTGAAAGATTGACTGGTATTCTTAACTATGTTGCTCCTTTTACGCTATGTGGATACGCTGCTTTA
ATGCCTTTGTATCATGCTATTGCTTCCCGTATGGCTTTCATTTTCTCCTCCTTGTATAAATCCTGGTTGC
TGTCTCTTTATGAGGAGTTGTGGCCCGTTGTCAGGCAACGTGGCGTGGTGTGCACTGTGTTTGCTGACGC
AACCCCCACTGGTTGGGGCATTGCCACCACCTGTCAGCTCCTTTCCGGGACTTTCGCTTTCCCCCTCCCT
ATTGCCACGGCGGAACTCATCGCCGCCTGCCTTGCCCGCTGCTGGACAGGGGCTCGGCTGTTGGGCACTG
ACAATTCCGTGGTGTTGTCGGGGAAATCATCGTCCTTTCCTTGGCTGCTCGCCTGTGTTGCCACCTGGAT
TCTGCGCGGGACGTCCTTCTGCTACGTCCCTTCGGCCCTCAATCCAGCGGACCTTCCTTCCCGCGGCCTG
CTGCCGGCTCTGCGGCCTCTTCCGCGTCTTCGCCTTCGCCCTCAGACGAGTCGGATCTCCCTTTGGGCCG
CCTCCCCGCCTGGTACCTTTAAGACCAATGACTTACAAGGCAGCTGTAGATCTTAGCCACTTTTTAAAAG
AAAAGGGGGGACTGGAAGGGCTAATTCACTCCCAACGAAGATAAGATCTGCTTTTTGCTTGTACTGGGTC
TCTCTGGTTAGACCAGATCTGAGCCTGGGAGCTCTCTGGCTAACTAGGGAACCCACTGCTTAAGCCTCAA
TAAAGCTTGCCTTGAGTGCTTCAAGTAGTGTGTGCCCGTCTGTTGTGTGACTCTGGTAACTAGAGATCCC
TCAGACCCTTTTAGTCAGTGTGGAAAATCTCTAGCAGTAGTAGTTCATGTCATCTTATTATTCAGTATTT
ATAACTTGCAAAGAAATGAATATCAGAGAGTGAGAGGAACTTGTTTATTGCAGCTTATAATGGTTACAAA
TAAAGCAATAGCATCACAAATTTCACAAATAAAGCATTTTTTTCACTGCATTCTAGTTGTGGTTTGTCCA
AACTCATCAATGTATCTTATCATGTCTGGCTCTAGCTATCCCGCCCCTAACTCCGCCCATCCCGCCCCTA
ACTCCGCCCAGTTCCGCCCATTCTCCGCCCCATGGCTGACTAATTTTTTTTATTTATGCAGAGGCCGAGG
CCGCCTCGGCCTCTGAGCTATTCCAGAAGTAGTGAGGAGGCTTTTTTGGAGGCCTAGACTTTTGCAGAGA
CCAAATTCGTAATCATGTCATAGCTGTTTCCTGTGTGAAATTGTTATCCGCTCACAATTCCACACAACAT
ACGAGCCGGAAGCATAAAGTGTAAAGCCTGGGGTGCCTAATGAGTGAGCTAACTCACATTAATTGCGTTG
CGCTCACTGCCCGCTTTCCAGTCGGGAAACCTGTCGTGCCAGCTGCATTAATGAATCGGCCAACGCGCGG
GGAGAGGCGGTTTGCGTATTGGGCGCTCTTCCGCTTCCTCGCTCACTGACTCGCTGCGCTCGGTCGTTCG
GCTGCGGCGAGCGGTATCAGCTCACTCAAAGGCGGTAATACGGTTATCCACAGAATCAGGGGATAACGCA
GGAAAGAACATGTGAGCAAAAGGCCAGCAAAAGGCCAGGAACCGTAAAAAGGCCGCGTTGCTGGCGTTTT
TCCATAGGCTCCGCCCCCCTGACGAGCATCACAAAAATCGACGCTCAAGTCAGAGGTGGCGAAACCCGAC
AGGACTATAAAGATACCAGGCGTTTCCCCCTGGAAGCTCCCTCGTGCGCTCTCCTGTTCCGACCCTGCCG
CTTACCGGATACCTGTCCGCCTTTCTCCCTTCGGGAAGCGTGGCGCTTTCTCATAGCTCACGCTGTAGGT
ATCTCAGTTCGGTGTAGGTCGTTCGCTCCAAGCTGGGCTGTGTGCACGAACCCCCCGTTCAGCCCGACCG
CTGCGCCTTATCCGGTAACTATCGTCTTGAGTCCAACCCGGTAAGACACGACTTATCGCCACTGGCAGCA
GCCACTGGTAACAGGATTAGCAGAGCGAGGTATGTAGGCGGTGCTACAGAGTTCTTGAAGTGGTGGCCTA
ACTACGGCTACACTAGAAGAACAGTATTTGGTATCTGCGCTCTGCTGAAGCCAGTTACCTTCGGAAAAAG
AGTTGGTAGCTCTTGATCCGGCAAACAAACCACCGCTGGTAGCGGTGGTTTTTTTGTTTGCAAGCAGCAG
ATTACGCGCAGAAAAAAAGGATCTCAAGAAGATCCTTTGATCTTTTCTACGGGGTCTGACGCTCAGTGGA
ACGAAAACTCACGTTAAGGGATTTTGGTCATGAGATTATCAAAAAGGATCTTCACCTAGATCCTTTTAAA
TTAAAAATGAAGTTTTAAATCAATCTAAAGTATATATGAGTAAACTTGGTCTGACAGTTACCAATGCTTA
ATCAGTGAGGCACCTATCTCAGCGATCTGTCTATTTCGTTCATCCATAGTTGCCTGACTCCCCGTCGTGT
AGATAACTACGATACGGGAGGGCTTACCATCTGGCCCCAGTGCTGCAATGATACCGCGAGACCCACGCTC
ACCGGCTCCAGATTTATCAGCAATAAACCAGCCAGCCGGAAGGGCCGAGCGCAGAAGTGGTCCTGCAACT
TTATCCGCCTCCATCCAGTCTATTAATTGTTGCCGGGAAGCTAGAGTAAGTAGTTCGCCAGTTAATAGTT
TGCGCAACGTTGTTGCCATTGCTACAGGCATCGTGGTGTCACGCTCGTCGTTTGGTATGGCTTCATTCAG
CTCCGGTTCCCAACGATCAAGGCGAGTTACATGATCCCCCATGTTGTGCAAAAAAGCGGTTAGCTCCTTC
GGTCCTCCGATCGTTGTCAGAAGTAAGTTGGCCGCAGTGTTATCACTCATGGTTATGGCAGCACTGCATA
ATTCTCTTACTGTCATGCCATCCGTAAGATGCTTTTCTGTGACTGGTGAGTACTCAACCAAGTCATTCTG
AGAATAGTGTATGCGGCGACCGAGTTGCTCTTGCCCGGCGTCAATACGGGATAATACCGCGCCACATAGC
AGAACTTTAAAAGTGCTCATCATTGGAAAACGTTCTTCGGGGCGAAAACTCTCAAGGATCTTACCGCTGT
TGAGATCCAGTTCGATGTAACCCACTCGTGCACCCAACTGATCTTCAGCATCTTTTACTTTCACCAGCGT
TTCTGGGTGAGCAAAAACAGGAAGGCAAAATGCCGCAAAAAAGGGAATAAGGGCGACACGGAAATGTTGA
ATACTCATACTCTTCCTTTTTCAATATTATTGAAGCATTTATCAGGGTTATTGTCTCATGAGCGGATACA
TATTTGAATGTATTTAGAAAAATAAACAAATAGGGGTTCCGCGCACATTTCCCCGAAAAGTGCCACCTGA
CGTCTAAGAAACCATTATTATCATGACATTAACCTATAAAAATAGGCGTATCACGAGGCCCTTTCGTCTC
GCGCGTTTCGGTGATGACGGTGAAAACCTCTGACACATGCAGCTCCCGGAGACGGTCACAGCTTGTCTGT
AAGCGGATGCCGGGAGCAGACAAGCCCGTCAGGGCGCGTCAGCGGGTGTTGGCGGGTGTCGGGGCTGGCT
TAACTATGCGGCATCAGAGCAGATTGTACTGAGAGTGCACCA
